>Addgene plasmid #248198 | pCMV_PB_Poetur | addgene full sequence | sequence record 496980 | Addgene NGS Result
ATTAATAGTAATCAATTACGGGGTCATTAGTTCATAGCCCATATATGGAGTTCCGCGTTACATAACTTAC
GGTAAATGGCCCGCCTGGCTGACCGCCCAACGACCCCCGCCCATTGACGTCAATAATGACGTATGTTCCC
ATAGTAACGCCAATAGGGACTTTCCATTGACGTCAATGGGTGGAGTATTTACGGTAAACTGCCCACTTGG
CAGTACATCAAGTGTATCATATGCCAAGTACGCCCCCTATTGACGTCAATGACGGTAAATGGCCCGCCTG
GCATTATGCCCAGTACATGACCTTATGGGACTTTCCTACTTGGCAGTACATCTACGTATTAGTCATCGCT
ATTACCATGGTGATGCGGTTTTGGCAGTACATCAATGGGCGTGGATAGCGGTTTGACTCACGGGGATTTC
CAAGTCTCCACCCCATTGACGTCAATGGGAGTTTGTTTTGGCACCAAAATCAACGGGACTTTCCAAAATG
TCGTAACAACTCCGCCCCATTGACGCAAATGGGCGGTAGGCGTGTACGGTGGGAGGTCTATATAAGCAGA
GCTCTCTGGCTAACTAGAGAACCCACTGCTTACTGGCTTATCGAAATTAATACGACTCACTATAGGGAGA
CCCAAGCTTGGTACCGAGCTCGGATCCACTAGTAACGGCCGCCAGTGTGCTGGAATTCACCGGTGTCTAT
GAGCAGTAGACGATTCACTGCCGAGGAAGCCTCTCTGCAGATTCTGAATTGGGATAGCGATGTAGACGAG
GAAATATCAGAAACAGAGGACCCTTCAGAACCGGAGGATAACGCTGCGGACGACCCTGACTGTCATTTTT
CACAGGACGAAGAGGATTCCGAGGATGATAGCTCCTCTGACGAAAATCAAGAGACTCAGCAGTCTTCTTC
AACTAAGGGAACATGGACTTCCAAGGACGGGAAAATCCGCTGGTCTTCATCACCTCACCAGAGTCAGGGA
AGACTCAGCTCATCTAACGTGATCAAAATGACCCCAGGACCCACTCGGTTCGCTGTGACCCGCGTGGACG
ACATCGAGTCAGCTTTTCAGCTGTTCATAAGTCCCCCGATCGAAAAGATCATCCTGGAGATGACTAACCT
GGAAGGACGGAGAGTGTTCCAAGAGAAATGGAAACCTTTGGACCCAACTAACCTCCACGCCTATATAGGT
ATCCTGGTGTTGGCGGGTGTGTACCGCTCCAAGGGGGAAGCTACTGCATCTCTGTGGAATGAAGAGAACG
GCCGCCCCATTTTCCGAGCGACAATGTCACTGGAAACCTTCCATATGATATCAAGGGTGATCAGGTTCGA
TAACAGAGATACTAGAGCAGGGCGTAGGGAACGCGACAAGTTAGCCGCCATCCGCGACGTTTGGGACAAG
TGGGTCGAAATCTTACCTCTTCTCTATAACCCAGGCCCACATGTTACAGTCGATGAGAGACTGATACCTT
TCCGGGGCCGGTGCCCTTTTCGTCAGTACATGCCCAAGAAGCCAGCTAAGTACGGGATTAAAATTTGGGC
TGCCTGCGATGCCAAGAGCTCATACGCCTGGAATCTGCAGGTGTATACAGGCAAGCCCGCTGGCGGTGCC
CCTGAGAAAAATCAGGGAATGCGGGTCGTCCTCGAGATGACCGAGGGACTGCAGGGTCACAACATCACAT
GTGATAATTTCTTTACCAGCTACAGACTGGGTGATGAGCTGCAGAAACGTAAACTGACCATGCTTGGAAC
AGTTCGCAAGAACAAGCCCGAGCTGCCCAGTGAGCTGTTGATGATGAAGGGTAGGCCTCTGCACAGCTCC
AAGTTTGCTTTTACTGAAAAGACAACCCTGGTCTCTTACTGCCCCAAGCGGAATAAAAATGTACTCGTTA
TGTCCACTATGCATAAGGACGCCTCCCTGAGCACCAGGGAAGATATGAAGCCTCAGATGATCCTGGATTA
TAATAGTACCAAGGGCGGAGTGGACAATCTGGATAAGGTAACAGCTACGTACAGCTGCCAGCGCAAGACA
GCACGTTGGCCCCTGGTGATCTTTTACAATATCGTAGACGTTTCCGCCTATAATGCCTACGTGCTTTGGA
TCGAGATCAATCAACAGTGGAATGCCAGCAAGTTACACCGGAGGAGGCTTTTTCTCGAGGAGCTCGGTAA
AGCATTGGTGACACCACATATCCAAAATCGAGTCCGCCCTGCTCGAAGCTTGGCTGCGGCGGCCGTGATA
GCAAAAGTCCAGGGCAGGGCCTCAGACCAGCCTGCCATGGAACCGTTCGATACCGGGGCCAAGAAAAGGA
AGCGCTGTCAGGTTTGCTCCTCTCGGGACGATTCTAAGACTAGTACTTCTTGTGTACGGTGCAGGAAATA
TATTTGCCGCAAGCATACCGTGACATTCTGCCCTAGTTGTGGAGAGAGATAACTGCTCGAGCATGCATCT
AGAGGGCCCTATTCTATAGTGTCACCTAAATGCTAGAGCTCGCTGATCAGCCTCGACTGTGCCTTCTAGT
TGCCAGCCATCTGTTGTTTGCCCCTCCCCCGTGCCTTCCTTGACCCTGGAAGGTGCCACTCCCACTGTCC
TTTCCTAATAAAATGAGGAAATTGCATCGCATTGTCTGAGTAGGTGTCATTCTATTCTGGGGGGTGGGGT
GGGGCAGGACAGCAAGGGGGAGGATTGGGAAGACAATAGCAGGCATGCTGGGGATGCGGTGGGCTCTATG
GCTTCTGAGGCGGAAAGAACCAGCTGGGGCTCTAGGGGGTATCCCC
[124 nt withheld, positions 2777-2900]
C
[91 nt withheld, positions 2902-2992]
A
[49 nt withheld, positions 2994-3042]
CCTTTGACGTTGGAGTCCACGTTCTTT
[37 nt withheld, positions 3070-3106]
ACCCTATCTCGGTCTATTCTTTTGATTTATAAGGGATTTTGCCGATTTCGGCCTATTGGTTAAAAAATGA
GCTGATTTAACAAAAATTTAACGCGAATTAATTCTGTGGAATGTGTGTCAGTTAGGGTGTGGAAAGTCCC
CAGGCTCCCCAGCAGGCAGAAGTATGCAAAGCATGCATCTCAATTAGTCAGCAACCAGGTGTGGAAAGTC
CCCAGGCTCCCCAGCAGGCAGAAGTATGCAAAGCATGCATCTCAATTAGTCAGCAACCATAGTCCCGCCC
CTAACTCCGCCCATCCCGCCCCTAACTCCGCCCAGTTCCGCCCATTCTCCGCCCCATGGCTGACTAATTT
TTTTTATTTATGCAGAGGCCGAGGCCGCCTCTGCCTCTGAGCTATTCCAGAAGTAGTGAGGAGGCTTTTT
TGGAGGCCTAGGCTTTTGCAAAAAGCTCCCGGGAGCTTGTATATCCATTTTCGGATCTGATCAAGAGACA
GGATGAGGATCGTTTCGCATGATTGAACAAGATGGATTGCACGCAGGTTCTCCGGCCGCTTGGGTGGAGA
GGCTATTCGGCTATGACTGGGCACAACAGACAATCGGCTGCTCTGATGCCGCCGTGTTCCGGCTGTCAGC
GCAGGGGCGCCCGGTTCTTTTTGTCAAGACCGACCTGTCCGGTGCCCTGAATGAACTGCAGGACGAGGCA
GCGCGGCTATCGTGGCTGGCCACGACGGGCGTTCCTTGCGCAGCTGTGCTCGACGTTGTCACTGAAGCGG
GAAGGGACTGGCTGCTATTGGGCGAAGTGCCGGGGCAGGATCTCCTGTCATCTCACCTTGCTCCTGCCGA
GAAAGTATCCATCATGGCTGATGCAATGCGGCGGCTGCATACGCTTGATCCGGCTACCTGCCCATTCGAC
CACCAAGCGAAACATCGCATCGAGCGAGCACGTACTCGGATGGAAGCCGGTCTTGTCGATCAGGATGATC
TGGACGAAGAGCATCAGGGGCTCGCGCCAGCCGAACTGTTCGCCAGGCTCAAGGCGCGCATGCCCGACGG
CGAGGATCTCGTCGTGACCCATGGCGATGCCTGCTTGCCGAATATCATGGTGGAAAATGGCCGCTTTTCT
GGATTCATCGACTGTGGCCGGCTGGGTGTGGCGGACCGCTATCAGGACATAGCGTTGGCTACCCGTGATA
TTGCTGAAGAGCTTGGCGGCGAATGGGCTGACCGCTTCCTCGTGCTTTACGGTATCGCCGCTCCCGATTC
GCAGCGCATCGCCTTCTATCGCCTTCTTGACGAGTTCTTCTGAGCGGGACTCTGGGGTTCGAAATGACCG
ACCAAGCGACGCCCAACCTGCCATCACGAGATTTCGATTCCACCGCCGCCTTCTATGAAAGGTTGGGCTT
CGGAATCGTTTTCCGGGACGCCGGCTGGATGATCCTCCAGCGCGGGGATCTCATGCTGGAGTTCTTCGCC
CACCCCAACTTGTTTATTGCAGCTTATAATGGTTACAAATAAAGCAATAGCATCACAAATTTCACAAATA
AAGCATTTTTTTCACTGCATTCTAGTTGTGGTTTGTCCAAACTCATCAATGTATCTTATCATGTCTGTAT
ACCGTCGACCTCTAGCTAGAGCTTGGCGTAATCATGGTCATAGCTGTTTCCTGTGTGAAATTGTTATCCG
CTCACAATTCCACACAACATACGAGCCGGAAGCATAAAGTGTAAAGCCTGGGGTGCCTAATGAGTGAGCT
AACTCACATTAATTGCGTTGCGCTCACTGCCCGCTTTCCAGTCGGGAAACCTGTCGTGCCAGCTGCATTA
ATGAATCGGCCAACGCGCGGGGAGAGGCGGTTTGCGTATTGGGCGCTCTTCCGCTTCCTCGCTCACTGAC
TCGCTGCGCTCGGTCGTTCGGCTGCGGCGAGCGGTATCAGCTCACTCAAAGGCGGTAATACGGTTATCCA
CAGAATCAGGGGATAACGCAGGAAAGAACATGTGAGCAAAAGGCCAGCAAAAGGCCAGGAACCGTAAAAA
GGCCGCGTTGCTGGCGTTTTTCCATAGGCTCCGCCCCCCTGACGAGCATCACAAAAATCGACGCTCAAGT
CAGAGGTGGCGAAACCCGACAGGACTATAAAGATACCAGGCGTTTCCCCCTGGAAGCTCCCTCGTGCGCT
CTCCTGTTCCGACCCTGCCGCTTACCGGATACCTGTCCGCCTTTCTCCCTTCGGGAAGCGTGGCGCTTTC
TCATAGCTCACGCTGTAGGTATCTCAGTTCGGTGTAGGTCGTTCGCTCCAAGCTGGGCTGTGTGCACGAA
CCCCCCGTTCAGCCCGACCGCTGCGCCTTATCCGGTAACTATCGTCTTGAGTCCAACCCGGTAAGACACG
ACTTATCGCCACTGGCAGCAGCCACTGGTAACAGGATTAGCAGAGCGAGGTATGTAGGCGGTGCTACAGA
GTTCTTGAAGTGGTGGCCTAACTACGGCTACACTAGAAGAACAGTATTTGGTATCTGCGCTCTGCTGAAG
CCAGTTACCTTCGGAAAAAGAGTTGGTAGCTCTTGATCCGGCAAACAAACCACCGCTGGTAGCGGTGGTT
TTTTTGTTTGCAAGCAGCAGATTACGCGCAGAAAAAAAGGATCTCAAGAAGATCCTTTGATCTTTTCTAC
GGGGTCTGACGCTCAGTGGAACGAAAACTCACGTTAAGGGATTTTGGTCATGAGATTATCAAAAAGGATC
TTCACCTAGATCCTTTTAAATTAAAAATGAAGTTTTAAATCAATCTAAAGTATATATGAGTAAACTTGGT
CTGACAGTTACCAATGCTTAATCAGTGAGGCACCTATCTCAGCGATCTGTCTATTTCGTTCATCCATAGT
TGCCTGACTCCCCGTCGTGTAGATAACTACGATACGGGAGGGCTTACCATCTGGCCCCAGTGCTGCAATG
ATACCGCGAGACCCACGCTCACCGGCTCCAGATTTATCAGCAATAAACCAGCCAGCCGGAAGGGCCGAGC
GCAGAAGTGGTCCTGCAACTTTATCCGCCTCCATCCAGTCTATTAATTGTTGCCGGGAAGCTAGAGTAAG
TAGTTCGCCAGTTAATAGTTTGCGCAACGTTGTTGCCATTGCTACAGGCATCGTGGTGTCACGCTCGTCG
TTTGGTATGGCTTCATTCAGCTCCGGTTCCCAACGATCAAGGCGAGTTACATGATCCCCCATGTTGTGCA
AAAAAGCGGTTAGCTCCTTCGGTCCTCCGATCGTTGTCAGAAGTAAGTTGGCCGCAGTGTTATCACTCAT
GGTTATGGCAGCACTGCATAATTCTCTTACTGTCATGCCATCCGTAAGATGCTTTTCTGTGACTGGTGAG
TACTCAACCAAGTCATTCTGAGAATAGTGTATGCGGCGACCGAGTTGCTCTTGCCCGGCGTCAATACGGG
ATAATACCGCGCCACATAGCAGAACTTTAAAAGTGCTCATCATTGGAAAACGTTCTTCGGGGCGAAAACT
CTCAAGGATCTTACCGCTGTTGAGATCCAGTTCGATGTAACCCACTCGTGCACCCAACTGATCTTCAGCA
TCTTTTACTTTCACCAGCGTTTCTGGGTGAGCAAAAACAGGAAGGCAAAATGCCGCAAAAAAGGGAATAA
GGGCGACACGGAAATGTTGAATACTCATACTCTTCCTTTTTCAATATTATTGAAGCATTTATCAGGGTTA
TTGTCTCATGAGCGGATACATATTTGAATGTATTTAGAAAAATAAACAAATAGGGGTTCCGCGCACATTT
CCCCGAAAAGTGCCACCTGACGTCGACGGATCGGGAGATCTCCCGATCCCCTATGGTGCACTCTCAGTAC
AATCTGCTCTGATGCCGCATAGTTAAGCCAGTATCTGCTCCCTGCTTGTGTGTTGGAGGTCGCTGAGTAG
TGCGCGAGCAAAATTTAAGCTACAACAAGGCAAGGCTTGACCGACAATTGCATGAAGAATCTGCTTAGGG
TTAGGCGTTTTGCGCTGCTTCGCGATGTACGGGCCAGATATACGCGTTGACATTGATTATTGACTAGTT
Features (pLannotate 1.2.2; 20 found; start..end, strand, type, name):
    360..563     +  promoter       CMV promoter: human cytomegalovirus (CMV) immediate early promoter
    559..592     +  LTR            5' LTR (truncated) (fragment): truncated 5' long terminal repeat (LTR) from HIV-1
    608..626     +  promoter       T7 promoter: promoter for bacteriophage T7 RNA polymerase
   2463..2481    -  promoter       SP6 promoter: promoter for bacteriophage SP6 RNA polymerase
   2507..2731    +  polyA_signal   bGH poly(A) signal: bovine growth hormone polyadenylation signal
   2735..2756    +  promoter       SV40 promoter (fragment): SV40 enhancer and early promoter
   2777..3205    +  rep_origin     f1 ori (sequence partly withheld): f1 bacteriophage origin of replication; arrow indicates direction of (+) strand synthesis
   3219..3548    +  promoter       SV40 promoter: SV40 enhancer and early promoter
   3615..4406    +  CDS            neo: KKA2_KLEPN - Also known as kan, nptII. Experimental evidence at protein level: Swiss-Prot protein existence level 1. Resistance to kanamycin, neomycin, paromomycin, ribostamycin, butirosin and gentamicin B. From Klebsiella pneumoniae.
   4430..4588    +  CDS            ble (fragment): BLE_KLEPN - Experimental evidence at protein level: Swiss-Prot protein existence level 1. Binding protein with a strong affinity to the bleomycin family of antibiotics. Binds to CL990; an antimitotic-antibiotic compound. From Klebsiella pneumoniae.
   4583..4704    +  polyA_signal   SV40 poly(A) signal: SV40 polyadenylation signal
   4777..4793    -  protein_bind   lac operator: The lac repressor binds to the lac operator to inhibit transcription in E. coli. This inhibition can be relieved by adding lactose or isopropyl-β-D-thiogalactopyranoside (IPTG). lac repressor encoded by lacI
   4801..4831    -  promoter       lac promoter: promoter for the E. coli lac operon
   4846..4867    -  protein_bind   CAP binding site: CAP binding activates transcription in the presence of cAMP. E. coli catabolite activator protein
   4880..4972    -  CDS            lacI (fragment): lac repressor; lacI; The lac repressor binds to the lac operator to inhibit transcription in E. coli. This inhibition can be relieved by adding lactose or isopropyl-β-D-thiogalactopyranoside (IPTG).
   5155..5743    -  rep_origin     ori: high-copy-number ColE1/pMB1/pBR322/pUC origin of replication
   5914..6774    -  CDS            AmpR: β-lactamase; bla; confers resistance to ampicillin, carbenicillin, and related antibiotics
   6775..6879    -  promoter       AmpR promoter: bla
   6938..6990    -  misc_feature   bom (fragment): basis of mobility region from pBR322
   7145..359     +  enhancer       CMV enhancer (across the origin): human cytomegalovirus immediate early enhancer
