[The description below was written by a language model from this plasmid's Addgene catalogue record and pLannotate feature annotations shown in this document.]
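Description:
pCMV_PB_Poetur is a 7,165 bp mammalian expression plasmid built on a pCMV backbone whose layout resembles a pcDNA3-type vector. It is designed to produce the Poetur transposase in transfected cells. The insert is recorded as "Poetur hyPB", which suggests a piggyBac-family transposase (the "hy" echoes hyperactive piggyBac naming). It comes from work on discovering and designing hyperactive transposases with protein language models. The automated annotation did not recognise the transposase coding sequence itself. It presumably occupies the unannotated stretch of roughly 1.8 kb between the T7 promoter and the reverse-facing SP6 promoter. The record does not state the source organism, any tags or nuclear localisation signals, or whether the sequence is codon-optimised.

Expression is driven by the human cytomegalovirus immediate-early enhancer and promoter, with the enhancer spanning the numbering origin, and transcripts are terminated by the bovine growth hormone polyadenylation signal. The flanking T7 and SP6 promoters could support in vitro transcription or serve as sequencing sites. A short match to a truncated HIV-1 5' LTR just after the CMV promoter is only a fragment and is probably an annotation artefact, not a functional viral element.

A second cassette has the SV40 enhancer/early promoter driving neo (nptII), followed by a ble fragment and the SV40 poly(A) signal. It should allow G418 selection of mammalian cells. In E. coli the plasmid is maintained at high copy through a ColE1/pUC-type origin and selected with ampicillin via β-lactamase. An f1 origin and remnants of lac regulatory sequences are also present. The plasmid is presumably used as the helper component co-delivered with a donor carrying a cargo flanked by matching transposon ends, to mediate genomic integration.
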