Addgene plasmid #248198: pCMV_PB_Poetur
Purpose: Poetur transposase expressing plasmid
Depositing lab: Marc Güell. Depositing organization: Universitat Pompeu Fabra. Publication: Discovery and protein language model-guided design of hyperactive transposases. Ivancic D, Agudelo A, Lindstrom-Vautrin J, Jaraba-Wallace J, Gallo M, Das R, Ragel A, Herrero-Vicente J, Higueras I, Billeci F, Sanvicente-Garcia M, Petazzi P, Ferruz N, Sanchez-Mejias A, Guell M. Nat Biotechnol. 2025 Oct 2. doi: 10.1038/s41587-025-02816-4. PubMed 41039042.
Backbone
  Vector backbone: pCMV
  Vector type: Mammalian Expression
Growth in bacteria
  Bacterial resistance: Ampicillin, 100 μg/mL
  Growth temperature: 37°C
  Growth strain: DH5alpha
  Copy number: High Copy
Gene/Insert
  Gene/Insert name: Poetur hyPB
Terms and licenses: Academic/Nonprofit Terms; Industry Terms: Not Available to Industry
How to cite: pCMV_PB_Poetur was a gift from Marc Güell (Addgene plasmid # 248198 ; http://n2t.net/addgene:248198 ; RRID:Addgene_248198)
